>Addgene plasmid #166935 | pG-04 | addgene full sequence | sequence record 333655 | Addgene NGS Result
CACGTGTCTTGTCCAGAGCTCGGTCTCACATCAAAAAATCGACTCCTTAATCTCAATTTCGTTTAAGGAA
TCGCTCACCCATACTTGAGACCAGTAAAGGAGAGGAGCTGTTTACAGGCGTTGTACCCATCTTGGTTGAG
TTGGATGGGGACGTTAATGGTCATAAGTTTTGGTACCTGGAGCACAAGACTGGCCTCATGGGCCTTCCGC
TCACTGCCCGCTTTCCAGTCGGGAAACCTGTCGTGCCAGCTGCATTAACATGGTCATAGCTGTTTCCTTG
CGTATTGGGCGCTCTCCGCTTCCTCGCTCACTGACTCGCTGCGCTCGGTCGTTCGGGTAAAGCCTGGGGT
GCCTAATGAGCAAAAGGCCAGCAAAAGGCCAGGAACCGTAAAAAGGCCGCGTTGCTGGCGTTTTTCCATA
GGCTCCGCCCCCCTGACGAGCATCACAAAAATCGACGCTCAAGTCAGAGGTGGCGAAACCCGACAGGACT
ATAAAGATACCAGGCGTTTCCCCCTGGAAGCTCCCTCGTGCGCTCTCCTGTTCCGACCCTGCCGCTTACC
GGATACCTGTCCGCCTTTCTCCCTTCGGGAAGCGTGGCGCTTTCTCATAGCTCACGCTGTAGGTATCTCA
GTTCGGTGTAGGTCGTTCGCTCCAAGCTGGGCTGTGTGCACGAACCCCCCGTTCAGCCCGACCGCTGCGC
CTTATCCGGTAACTATCGTCTTGAGTCCAACCCGGTAAGACACGACTTATCGCCACTGGCAGCAGCCACT
GGTAACAGGATTAGCAGAGCGAGGTATGTAGGCGGTGCTACAGAGTTCTTGAAGTGGTGGCCTAACTACG
GCTACACTAGAAGAACAGTATTTGGTATCTGCGCTCTGCTGAAGCCAGTAACCTTCGGAAAAAGAGTTGG
TAGCTCTTGATCCGGCAAACAAACCACCGCTGGTAGCGGTGGTTTTTTTGTTTGCAAGCAGCAGATTACG
CGCAGAAAAAAAGGATCTCAAGAAGATCCTTTGATCTTTTCTACGGGGTCTGACGCTCAGTGGAACGAAA
ACTCACGTTAAGGGATTTTGGTCATGAGATTATCAAAAAGGATCTTCACCTAGATCCTTTTAAATTAAAA
ATGAAGTTTTAAATCAATCTAAAGTATATATGAGTAAACTTGGTCTGACAGTTACCAATGCTTAATCAGT
GAGGCACCTATCTCAGCGATCTGTCTATTTCGTTCATCCATAGTTGCCTGACTCCCCGTCGTGTAGATAA
CTACGATACGGGAGGGCTTACCATCTGGCCCCAGTGCTGCAATGATACCGCGAGAACCACGCTCACCGGC
TCCAGATTTATCAGCAATAAACCAGCCAGCCGGAAGGGCCGAGCGCAGAAGTGGTCCTGCAACTTTATCC
GCCTCCATCCAGTCTATTAATTGTTGCCGGGAAGCTAGAGTAAGTAGTTCGCCAGTTAATAGTTTGCGCA
ACGTTGTTGCCATTGCTACAGGCATCGTGGTGTCACGCTCGTCGTTTGGTATGGCTTCATTCAGCTCCGG
TTCCCAACGATCAAGGCGAGTTACATGATCCCCCATGTTGTGCAAAAAAGCGGTTAGCTCCTTCGGTCCT
CCGATCGTTGTCAGAAGTAAGTTGGCCGCAGTGTTATCACTCATGGTTATGGCAGCACTGCATAATTCTC
TTACTGTCATGCCATCCGTAAGATGCTTTTCTGTGACTGGTGAGTACTCAACCAAGTCATTCTGAGAATA
GTGTATGCGGCGACCGAGTTGCTCTTGCCCGGCGTCAATACGGGATAATACCGCGCCACATAGCAGAACT
TTAAAAGTGCTCATCATTGGAAAACGTTCTTCGGGGCGAAAACTCTCAAGGATCTTACCGCTGTTGAGAT
CCAGTTCGATGTAACCCACTCGTGCACCCAACTGATCTTCAGCATCTTTTACTTTCACCAGCGTTTCTGG
GTGAGCAAAAACAGGAAGGCAAAATGCCGCAAAAAAGGGAATAAGGGCGACACGGAAATGTTGAATACTC
ATACTCTTCCTTTTTCAATATTATTGAAGCATTTATCAGGGTTATTGTCTCATGAGCGGATACATATTTG
AATGTATTTAGAAAAATAAACAAATAGGGGTTCCGCGCACATTTCCCCGAAAAGTGCCACCTAAATTGTA
AGCGTTAATATTTTGTTAAAATTCGCGTTAAATTTTTGTTAAATCAGCTCATTTTTTAACCAATAGGCCG
AAATCGGCAAAATCCCTTATAAATCAAAAGAATAGACCGAGATAGGGTTGAGTGGCCGCTACAGGGCGCT
CCCATTCGCCATTCAGGCTGCGCAACTGTTGGGAAGGGCGTTTCGGTGCGGGCCTCTTCGCTATTACGCC
AGCTGGCGAAAGGGGGATGTGCTGCAAGGCGATTAAGTTGGGTAACGCCAGGGTTTTCCCAGTCACGACG
TTGTAAAACGACGGCCAGTGAGCGCGACGTAATACGACTCACTATAGGGCGAATTGGCGGAAGGCCGTCA
AGGC
Features (pLannotate 1.2.2; 9 found; start..end, strand, type, name):
     93..170     +  CDS            (3-F)Tyr-EGFP (fragment): (3-F)Tyr-EGFP is a basic (constitutively fluorescent) green fluorescent protein published in 2004, derived from Aequorea victoria.
    211..258     -  CDS            lacI (fragment): lac repressor; lacI; The lac repressor binds to the lac operator to inhibit transcription in E. coli. This inhibition can be relieved by adding lactose or isopropyl-β-D-thiogalactopyranoside (IPTG).
    295..335     -  rep_origin     RSF ori (fragment): Plasmids containing the RSF 1030 origin of replication can be propagated in E. coli cells that contain additional plasmids with compatible origins.
    413..1001    -  rep_origin     ori: high-copy-number ColE1/pMB1/pBR322/pUC origin of replication
   1172..2032    -  CDS            AmpR: β-lactamase; bla; confers resistance to ampicillin, carbenicillin, and related antibiotics
   2033..2137    -  promoter       AmpR promoter: bla
   2163..2294    -  rep_origin     M13 ori (fragment): M13 bacteriophage origin of replication; arrow indicates direction of (+) strand synthesis
   2315..2471    -  CDS            lacZα (fragment): LacZα fragment of β-galactosidase; lacZ fragment
   2480..2498    +  promoter       T7 promoter: promoter for bacteriophage T7 RNA polymerase
