[The description below was written by a language model from this plasmid's Addgene catalogue record and pLannotate feature annotations shown in this document.]
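Description:
pG-04 is a small, high-copy bacterial part-carrier plasmid built on the pMA gene-synthesis backbone and catalogued under bacterial expression and synthetic biology. It is maintained in E. coli through a ColE1/pUC-type origin and selected with ampicillin via a β-lactamase gene driven by its native bla promoter. The remaining annotated backbone elements are typical remnants of a cloning vector: a partial M13 origin, a lacZα fragment and a T7 promoter next to the insertion site. Nothing in the record indicates that the T7 promoter is meant to drive the insert.

The payload is a short synthetic sequence of about 71 bp described as the pT181 dual control (DC) activator target, flanked by BsaI sites. BsaI is a type IIS enzyme, so this arrangement suggests the part is meant to be released with defined overhangs and combined with other modules by Golden Gate-style assembly, although the record gives the cloning method as unknown. The pT181 attenuator is a well-known RNA-based transcriptional regulator, and the "dual control" name, together with the associated work on multi-level gene regulation, suggests a target element that responds at both the transcriptional and translational levels. The record itself gives only "Target DC (G)" as the purpose.

The feature table does not annotate the insert. It does report very short fragments matching an EGFP variant, lacI and an RSF origin, which are too small to be functional and may be junction sequences or spurious matches. The sequenced record is 2,524 nt, somewhat shorter than the 2,606 bp listed as the total size.
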