Addgene plasmid #166935: pG-04
Purpose: Target DC (G)
Depositing lab: Thomas Gorochowski. Depositing organization: University of Bristol. Publication: Harnessing the central dogma for stringent multi-level control of gene expression. Greco FV, Pandi A, Erb TJ, Grierson CS, Gorochowski TE. Nat Commun. 2021 Mar 19;12(1):1738. doi: 10.1038/s41467-021-21995-7. PubMed 33741937.
Backbone
  Vector backbone: pMA
  Backbone manufacturer: GeneArt - Thermo Fisher
  Backbone size w/o insert (bp): 2456
  Total vector size (bp): 2606
  Vector type: Bacterial Expression, Synthetic Biology
Growth in bacteria
  Bacterial resistance: Ampicillin, 100 μg/mL
  Growth temperature: 37°C
  Growth strain: DH5alpha
  Copy number: High Copy
Gene/Insert
  Gene/Insert name: pT181 dual control activator (DC) - Flanked by BsaI restriction sites (alt name: DC)
  Species: Synthetic
  Insert size (bp): 71
  Cloning method: Unknown
  Sequencing primers: 5′ TTGTAAAACGACGGCCAG; 3′ CATGGTCATAGCTGTTTCC
Terms and licenses: Academic/Nonprofit Terms; Industry Terms: Not Available to Industry
How to cite: pG-04 was a gift from Thomas Gorochowski (Addgene plasmid # 166935 ; http://n2t.net/addgene:166935 ; RRID:Addgene_166935)
