>Addgene plasmid #166935 | pG-04 | depositor partial sequence | sequence record 324739 | pG-04 sequence 71 bps
GGTCTCACATCAAAAAATCGACTCCTTAATCTCAATTTCGTTTAAGGAATCGCTCACCCATACTTGAGAC
C
